Addgene plasmid #122174: pET His6 MBP TEV HDAC8_374
Purpose: Expresses a truncated construct of histone deacetylase 8 for crystallography bearing an N-terminal tobacco etch virus protease-cleavable hexahistidine-maltose binding protein tag
Depositing lab: David Christianson. Depositing organization: University of Pennsylvania. Publication: Binding of the Microbial Cyclic Tetrapeptide Trapoxin A to the Class I Histone Deacetylase HDAC8. Porter NJ, Christianson DW. ACS Chem Biol. 2017 Sep 15;12(9):2281-2286. doi: 10.1021/acschembio.7b00330. Epub 2017 Aug 30. PubMed 28846375.
Backbone
  Vector backbone: pET His6 MBP TEV LIC cloning vector
  Backbone manufacturer: Scott Gradia
  Backbone size w/o insert (bp): 6465
  Total vector size (bp): 7569
  Vector type: Bacterial Expression
Growth in bacteria
  Bacterial resistance: Kanamycin, 50 μg/mL
  Growth temperature: 37°C
  Growth strain: DH5alpha
  Copy number: Low Copy
Gene/Insert
  Gene/Insert name: His6 MBP TEV HDAC8_374 (alt name: histone deacetylase 8)
  Species: H. sapiens (human)
  Insert size (bp): 1104
  Mutation: Residues Met1–Pro7 and H375-V377 have been deleted relative to wild-type histone deacetylase 8
  Entrez Gene: HDAC8 (a.k.a. CDA07, CDLS5, HD8, HDACL1, KDAC8, MRXS6, RPD3, WTS)
  Promoter: T7
  Tag / fusion protein: hexahistidine tag (N terminal on backbone); tobacco etch virus protease cleavage site (N terminal on backbone)
  Cloning method: Ligation Independent Cloning
  Sequencing primers: 5′ T7 promoter; 3′ T7 terminator
Terms and licenses: Academic/Nonprofit Terms; Industry Terms: Not Available to Industry
How to cite: pET His6 MBP TEV HDAC8_374 was a gift from David Christianson (Addgene plasmid # 122174 ; http://n2t.net/addgene:122174 ; RRID:Addgene_122174)
