[The description below was written by a language model from this plasmid's Addgene catalogue record and pLannotate feature annotations shown in this document.]
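Description:
pET His6 MBP TEV HDAC8_374 is a bacterial expression plasmid built on the pET His6 MBP TEV ligation-independent cloning backbone, designed to produce a crystallography-grade truncation of human histone deacetylase 8 (HDAC8) in E. coli. The plasmid is about 7.6 kb. It is selected with kanamycin through an aminoglycoside phosphotransferase gene. It replicates from a ColE1/pBR322-type origin accompanied by the bom region and the rop gene, which is consistent with its listing as low copy. An f1 phage origin is also present, and short tetracycline-resistance fragments annotated in the backbone appear to be non-functional pBR322 remnants.

Expression is driven by a T7 promoter followed immediately by a lac operator and the phage T7 gene 10 ribosome binding site. A lacI gene on the plasmid supplies repressor, so transcription is held off until IPTG induction in a host that provides T7 RNA polymerase. The open reading frame encodes an N-terminal hexahistidine tag, a signal-sequence-free maltose binding protein that stays in the cytosol, a TEV protease recognition site, and then HDAC8 lacking residues Met1–Pro7 and His375–Val377 relative to the wild-type protein. The His6-MBP module supports affinity purification, MBP fusions are commonly used to improve solubility, and TEV cleavage removes the tag to release the trimmed enzyme. A T7 terminator closes the cassette. The His-tag and solubility-tag fragments annotated between the HDAC8 coding sequence and the terminator are probably leftover vector sequence, although the record does not say whether they are translated. The associated work concerns structural study of inhibitor binding to HDAC8, specifically the cyclic tetrapeptide trapoxin A.
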