Features (pLannotate 1.2.2; 22 found; start..end, strand, type, name):
    222..240     +  promoter       T7 promoter: promoter for bacteriophage T7 RNA polymerase
    241..265     +  protein_bind   lac operator: The lac repressor binds to the lac operator to inhibit transcription in E. coli. This inhibition can be relieved by adding lactose or isopropyl-β-D-thiogalactopyranoside (IPTG). lac repressor encoded by lacI
    280..302     +  RBS            RBS: efficient ribosome binding site from bacteriophage T7 gene 10 (Olins and Rangwala, 1989)
    321..338     +  CDS            6xHis: 6xHis affinity tag
    348..1448    +  CDS            MBP: maltose binding protein from E. coli; malE (mutated); This version of the gene does not encode a signal sequence, so MBP will remain in the cytosol.
   1461..1477    +  CDS            TEV site (fragment): tobacco etch virus (TEV) protease recognition and cleavage site
   1485..2585    +  CDS            HDAC8: HDAC8_HUMAN - Also known as HDACL1. Experimental evidence at protein level: Swiss-Prot protein existence level 1. Responsible for the deacetylation of lysine residues on the N-terminal part of the core histones (H2A, H2B, H3 and H4). Histone deacetylation gives a tag for epigenetic repression and plays an important role in transcriptional regulation, cell cycle progression and developmental events. Histone deacetylases act via the formation of large multiprotein complexes. Also involved in the deacetylation of cohesin complex protein SMC3 regulating release of cohesin complexes from chromatin.
   2660..2677    +  CDS            9xHis (fragment): 9xHis affinity tag
   2687..2736    +  CDS            SET1 (fragment): solubility-enhancement tag derived from T7 phage gene 10B
   2744..2791    +  terminator     T7 terminator: transcription terminator for bacteriophage T7 RNA polymerase
   2828..3256    +  rep_origin     f1 ori (sequence partly withheld): f1 bacteriophage origin of replication; arrow indicates direction of (+) strand synthesis
   3310..3367    +  promoter       AmpR promoter (fragment): bla
   3376..4191    -  CDS            KanR: aminoglycoside phosphotransferase; aph(3')-Ia; confers resistance to kanamycin in bacteria or G418 (Geneticin®) in eukaryotes
   4313..4901    +  rep_origin     ori: high-copy-number ColE1/pMB1/pBR322/pUC origin of replication
   5087..5226    -  misc_feature   bom: basis of mobility region from pBR322
   5328..5519    -  CDS            rop: Rop protein, which maintains plasmids at low copy number; rop
   5536..5916    +  CDS            YPB1_ECOLX: Protein predicted: Swiss-Prot protein existence level 4. From Escherichia coli.
   5988..6279    -  CDS            TcR (fragment): tetracycline efflux protein; tet; confers resistance to tetracycline
   6294..6315    -  protein_bind   CAP binding site: CAP binding activates transcription in the presence of cAMP. E. coli catabolite activator protein
   6328..7410    -  CDS            lacI: lac repressor; lacI; The lac repressor binds to the lac operator to inhibit transcription in E. coli. This inhibition can be relieved by adding lactose or isopropyl-β-D-thiogalactopyranoside (IPTG).
   7411..7488    -  promoter       lacI promoter: lacI
   7496..200     -  CDS            TcR (fragment) (across the origin): tetracycline efflux protein; tet; confers resistance to tetracycline
>Addgene plasmid #122174 | pET His6 MBP TEV HDAC8_374 | addgene full sequence | sequence record 237469 | Addgene NGS Result
GGAATGGTGCATGCAAGGAGATGGCGCCCAACAGTCCCCCGGCCACGGGGCCTGCCACCATACCCACGCC
GAAACAAGCGCTCATGAGCCCGAAGTGGCGAGCCCGATCTTCCCCATCGGTGATGTCGGCGATATAGGCG
CCAGCAACCGCACCTGTGGCGCCGGTGATGCCGGCCACGATGCGTCCGGCGTAGAGGATCGAGATCTCGA
TCCCGCGAAATTAATACGACTCACTATAGGGGAATTGTGAGCGGATAACAATTCCCCTCTAGAAATAATT
TTGTTTAACTTTAAGAAGGAGATATACCATGGGTTCTTCTCACCATCACCATCACCATGGTTCTTCTATG
AAAATCGAAGAAGGTAAACTGGTAATCTGGATTAACGGCGATAAAGGCTATAACGGTCTCGCTGAAGTCG
GTAAGAAATTCGAGAAAGATACCGGAATTAAAGTCACCGTTGAGCATCCGGATAAACTGGAAGAGAAATT
CCCACAGGTTGCGGCAACTGGCGATGGCCCTGACATTATCTTCTGGGCACACGACCGCTTTGGTGGCTAC
GCTCAATCTGGCCTGTTGGCTGAAATCACCCCGGACAAAGCGTTCCAGGACAAGCTGTATCCGTTTACCT
GGGATGCCGTACGTTACAACGGCAAGCTGATTGCTTACCCGATCGCTGTTGAAGCGTTATCGCTGATTTA
TAACAAAGATCTGCTGCCGAACCCGCCAAAAACCTGGGAAGAGATCCCGGCGCTGGATAAAGAACTGAAA
GCGAAAGGTAAGAGCGCGCTGATGTTCAACCTGCAAGAACCGTACTTCACCTGGCCGCTGATTGCTGCTG
ACGGGGGTTATGCGTTCAAGTATGAAAACGGCAAGTACGACATTAAAGACGTGGGCGTGGATAACGCTGG
CGCGAAAGCGGGTCTGACCTTCCTGGTTGACCTGATTAAAAACAAACACATGAATGCAGACACCGATTAC
TCCATCGCAGAAGCTGCCTTTAATAAAGGCGAAACAGCGATGACCATCAACGGCCCGTGGGCATGGTCCA
ACATCGACACCAGCAAAGTGAATTATGGTGTAACGGTACTGCCGACCTTCAAGGGTCAACCATCCAAACC
GTTCGTTGGCGTGCTGAGCGCAGGTATTAACGCCGCCAGTCCGAACAAAGAGCTGGCAAAAGAGTTCCTC
GAAAACTATCTGCTGACTGATGAAGGTCTGGAAGCGGTTAATAAAGACAAACCGCTGGGTGCCGTAGCGC
TGAAGTCTTACGAGGAAGAGTTGGCGAAAGATCCACGTATTGCCGCCACTATGGAAAACGCCCAGAAAGG
TGAAATCATGCCGAACATCCCGCAGATGTCCGCTTTCTGGTATGCCGTGCGTACTGCGGTGATCAACGCC
GCCAGCGGTCGTCAGACTGTCGATGAAGCCCTGAAAGACGCGCAGACTAATGGGATCGAGGAAAACCTGT
ACTTCCAATCCAATGCAGACTCTGGGCAGTCTCTGGTTCCGGTTTACATCTATTCTCCGGAATACGTTTC
TATGTGCGACTCCCTGGCTAAAATCCCGAAACGTGCATCGATGGTGCATTCTTTGATTGAAGCATATGCA
CTGCATAAGCAGATGAGGATAGTTAAGCCTAAAGTGGCCTCCATGGAGGAGATGGCCACCTTCCACACTG
ATGCTTATCTGCAGCATCTCCAGAAGGTCAGCCAAGAGGGCGATGATGATCATCCGGACTCCATAGAATA
TGGGCTAGGTTATGACTGCCCAGCCACTGAAGGGATATTTGACTATGCAGCAGCTATAGGAGGGGCTACG
ATCACAGCTGCCCAATGCCTGATTGACGGAATGTGCAAAGTAGCAATTAACTGGTCTGGAGGGTGGCATC
ATGCAAAGAAAGATGAAGCTTCTGGTTTCTGTTACCTGAACGATGCCGTTCTGGGTATCCTGCGTCTGCG
TCGTAAATTCGAACGTATCCTGTACGTTGATCTGGACCTGCACCACGGTGATGGTGTTGAAGACGCGTTC
AGTTTCACCTCCAAAGTCATGACCGTGTCCCTGCACAAATTCTCCCCAGGATTTTTCCCAGGAACAGGTG
ACGTGTCTGATGTTGGCCTAGGGAAGGGACGGTACTACAGTGTAAATGTGCCCATTCAGGATGGCATACA
AGATGAAAAATATTACCAGATCTGTGAAAGTGTACTAAAGGAAGTATACCAAGCCTTTAATCCCAAAGCA
GTGGTCTTACAGCTGGGAGCTGACACAATAGCTGGGGATCCCATGTGCTCCTTTAACATGACTCCAGTGG
GAATTGGCAAGTGTCTTAAGTACATCCTGCAGTGGCAGCTGGCTACCCTGATCCTGGGTGGCGGTGGTTA
CAACCTGGCGAACACTGCTCGCTGCTGGACCTACCTGACCGGCGTAATCCTGGGCAAAACCCTGAGCTCT
GAGATCCCAGATCATGAGTTTTTCACAGCATATGGTCCTGATTATGTGCTGGAAATCACGCCAAGCTGCA
GGCCTGACCGCAACGAGCCGCACCGCATCCAGCAGATCCTCAACTACATCAAAGGCAACCTGAAATGAGG
TAATAACATTGGAAGTGGATAACGGATCCGAATTCGAGCGCCGTCGACAAGCTTGCGGCCGCACTCGAGC
ACCACCACCACCACCACTGAGATCCGGCTGCTAACAAAGCCCGAAAGGAAGCTGAGTTGGCTGCTGCCAC
CGCTGAGCAATAACTAGCATAACCCCTTGGGGCCTCTAAACGGGTCTTGAGGGGTTTTTTGCTGAAAGGA
GGAACTATATCCGGATTGGCGAATGGG
[124 nt withheld, positions 2828-2951]
C
[91 nt withheld, positions 2953-3043]
A
[49 nt withheld, positions 3045-3093]
CCTTTGACGTTGGAGTCCACGTTCTTT
[37 nt withheld, positions 3121-3157]
ACCCTATCTCGGTCTATTCTTTTGATTTATAAGGGATTTTGCCGATTTCGGCCTATTGGTTAAAAAATGA
GCTGATTTAACAAAAATTTAACGCGAATTTTAACAAACTAGTAACGTTTACAATTTCAGGTGGCACTTTT
CGGGGAAATGTGCGCGGAACCCCTATTTGTTTATTTTTCTAAATACATTCAAATATGTATCCGCTCATGA
ATTAATTCTTAGAAAAACTCATCGAGCATCAAATGAAACTGCAATTTATTCATATCAGGATTATCAATAC
CATATTTTTGAAAAAGCCGTTTCTGTAATGAAGGAGAAAACTCACCGAGGCAGTTCCATAGGATGGCAAG
ATCCTGGTATCGGTCTGCGATTCCGACTCGTCCAACATCAATACAACCTATTAATTTCCCCTCGTCAAAA
ATAAGGTTATCAAGTGAGAAATCACCATGAGTGACGACTGAATCCGGTGAGAATGGCAAAAGTTTATGCA
TTTCTTTCCAGACTTGTTCAACAGGCCAGCCATTACGCTCGTCATCAAAATCACTCGCATCAACCAAACC
GTTATTCATTCGTGATTGCGCCTGAGCGAGACGAAATACGCGATCGCTGTTAAAAGGACAATTACAAACA
GGAATCGAATGCAACCGGCGCAGGAACACTGCCAGCGCATCAACAATGTTTTCACCTGAATCAGGATATT
CTTCTAATACCTGGAATGCTGTTTTCCCGGGGATCGCAGTGGTGAGTAACCATGCATCATCAGGAGTACG
GATAAAATGCTTGATGGTCGGAAGAGGCATAAATTCCGTCAGCCAGTTTAGTCTGACCATCTCATCTGTA
ACATCATTGGCAACGCTACCTTTGCCATGTTTCAGAAACAACTCTGGCGCATCGGGCTTCCCATACAATC
GATAGATTGTCGCACCTGATTGCCCGACATTATCGCGAGCCCATTTATACCCATATAAATCAGCATCCAT
GTTGGAATTTAATCGCGGCCTAGAGCAAGACGTTTCCCGTTGAATATGGCTCATAACACCCCTTGTATTA
CTGTTTATGTAAGCAGACAGTTTTATTGTTCATGACCAAAATCCCTTAACGTGAGTTTTCGTTCCACTGA
GCGTCAGACCCCGTAGAAAAGATCAAAGGATCTTCTTGAGATCCTTTTTTTCTGCGCGTAATCTGCTGCT
TGCAAACAAAAAAACCACCGCTACCAGCGGTGGTTTGTTTGCCGGATCAAGAGCTACCAACTCTTTTTCC
GAAGGTAACTGGCTTCAGCAGAGCGCAGATACCAAATACTGTCCTTCTAGTGTAGCCGTAGTTAGGCCAC
CACTTCAAGAACTCTGTAGCACCGCCTACATACCTCGCTCTGCTAATCCTGTTACCAGTGGCTGCTGCCA
GTGGCGATAAGTCGTGTCTTACCGGGTTGGACTCAAGACGATAGTTACCGGATAAGGCGCAGCGGTCGGG
CTGAACGGGGGGTTCGTGCACACAGCCCAGCTTGGAGCGAACGACCTACACCGAACTGAGATACCTACAG
CGTGAGCTATGAGAAAGCGCCACGCTTCCCGAAGGGAGAAAGGCGGACAGGTATCCGGTAAGCGGCAGGG
TCGGAACAGGAGAGCGCACGAGGGAGCTTCCAGGGGGAAACGCCTGGTATCTTTATAGTCCTGTCGGGTT
TCGCCACCTCTGACTTGAGCGTCGATTTTTGTGATGCTCGTCAGGGGGGCGGAGCCTATGGAAAAACGCC
AGCAACGCGGCCTTTTTACGGTTCCTGGCCTTTTGCTGGCCTTTTGCTCACATGTTCTTTCCTGCGTTAT
CCCCTGATTCTGTGGATAACCGTATTACCGCCTTTGAGTGAGCTGATACCGCTCGCCGCAGCCGAACGAC
CGAGCGCAGCGAGTCAGTGAGCGAGGAAGCGGAAGAGCGCCTGATGCGGTATTTTCTCCTTACGCATCTG
TGCGGTATTTCACACCGCAATGGTGCACTCTCAGTACAATCTGCTCTGATGCCGCATAGTTAAGCCAGTA
TACACTCCGCTATCGCTACGTGACTGGGTCATGGCTGCGCCCCGACACCCGCCAACACCCGCTGACGCGC
CCTGACGGGCTTGTCTGCTCCCGGCATCCGCTTACAGACAAGCTGTGACCGTCTCCGGGAGCTGCATGTG
TCAGAGGTTTTCACCGTCATCACCGAAACGCGCGAGGCAGCTGCGGTAAAGCTCATCAGCGTGGTCGTGA
AGCGATTCACAGATGTCTGCCTGTTCATCCGCGTCCAGCTCGTTGAGTTTCTCCAGAAGCGTTAATGTCT
GGCTTCTGATAAAGCGGGCCATGTTAAGGGCGGTTTTTTCCTGTTTGGTCACTGATGCCTCCGTGTAAGG
GGGATTTCTGTTCATGGGGGTAATGATACCGATGAAACGAGAGAGGATGCTCACGATACGGGTTACTGAT
GATGAACATGCCCGGTTACTGGAACGTTGTGAGGGTAAACAACTGGCGGTATGGATGCGGCGGGACCAGA
GAAAAATCACTCAGGGTCAATGCCAGCGCTTCGTTAATACAGATGTAGGTGTTCCACAGGGTAGCCAGCA
GCATCCTGCGATGCAGATCCGGAACATAATGGTGCAGGGCGCTGACTTCCGCGTTTCCAGACTTTACGAA
ACACGGAAACCGAAGACCATTCATGTTGTTGCTCAGGTCGCAGACGTTTTGCAGCAGCAGTCGCTTCACG
TTCGCTCGCGTATCGGTGATTCATTCTGCTAACCAGTAAGGCAACCCCGCCAGCCTAGCCGGGTCCTCAA
CGACAGGAGCACGATCATGCGCACCCGTGGGGCCGCCATGCCGGCGATAATGGCCTGCTTCTCGCCGAAA
CGTTTGGTGGCGGGACCAGTGACGAAGGCTTGAGCGAGGGCGTGCAAGATTCCGAATACCGCAAGCGACA
GGCCGATCATCGTCGCGCTCCAGCGAAAGCGGTCCTCGCCGAAAATGACCCAGAGCGCTGCCGGCACCTG
TCCTACGAGTTGCATGATAAAGAAGACAGTCATAAGTGCGGCGACGATAGTCATGCCCCGCGCCCACCGG
AAGGAGCTGACTGGGTTGAAGGCTCTCAAGGGCATCGGTCGAGATCCCGGTGCCTAATGAGTGAGCTAAC
TTACATTAATTGCGTTGCGCTCACTGCCCGCTTTCCAGTCGGGAAACCTGTCGTGCCAGCTGCATTAATG
AATCGGCCAACGCGCGGGGAGAGGCGGTTTGCGTATTGGGCGCCAGGGTGGTTTTTCTTTTCACCAGTGA
GACGGGCAACAGCTGATTGCCCTTCACCGCCTGGCCCTGAGAGAGTTGCAGCAAGCGGTCCACGCTGGTT
TGCCCCAGCAGGCGAAAATCCTGTTTGATGGTGGTTAACGGCGGGATATAACATGAGCTGTCTTCGGTAT
CGTCGTATCCCACTACCGAGATATCCGCACCAACGCGCAGCCCGGACTCGGTAATGGCGCGCATTGCGCC
CAGCGCCATCTGATCGTTGGCAACCAGCATCGCAGTGGGAACGATACCCTCATTCAGCATTTGCATGGTT
TGTTGAAAACCGGACATGGCACTCCAGTCGCCTTCCCGTTCCGCTATCGGCTGAATTTGATTGCGAGTGA
GATATTTATGCCAGCCAGCCAGACGCAGACGCGCCGAGACAGAACTTAATGGGCCCGCTAACAGCGCGAT
TTGCTGGTGACCCAATGCGACCAGATGCTCCACGCCCAGTCGCGTACCGTCTTCATGGGAGAAAATAATA
CTGTTGATGGGTGTCTGGTCAGAGACATCAAGAAATAACGCCGGAACATTAGTGCAGGCAGCTTCCACAG
CAATGGCATCCTGGTCATCCAGCGGATAGTTAATGATCAGCCCACTGACGCGTTGCGCGAGAAGATTGTG
CACCGCCGCTTTACAGGCTTCGACGCCGCTTCGTTCTACCATCGACACCACCACGCTGGCACCCAGTTGA
TCGGCGCGAGATTTAATCGCCGCGACAATTTGCGACGGCGCGTGCAGGGCCAGACTGGAGGTGGCAACGC
CAATCAGCAACGACTGTTTGCCCGCCAGTTGTTGTGCCACGCGGTTGGGAATGTAATTCAGCTCCGCCAT
CGCCGCTTCCACTTTTTCCCGCGTTTTCGCAGAAACGTGGCTGGCCTGGTTCACCACGCGGGAAACGGTC
TGATAAGAGACACCGGCATACTCTGCGACATCGTATAACGTTACTGGTTTCACATTCACCACCCTGAATT
GACTCTCTTCCGGGCGCTATCATGCCATACCGCGAAAGGTTTTGCGCCATTCGATGGTGTCCGGGATCTC
GACGCTCTCCCTTATGCGACTCCTGCATTAGGAAGCAGCCCAGTAGTAGGTTGAGGCCGTTGAGCACCGC
CGCCGCAA
